Addgene plasmid #105322: pGP-AAV-syn-FLEX-jGCaMP7c variant 1513-WPRE
Purpose: AAV-mediated expression of ultrasensitive protein calcium sensor under the Syn promoter, Cre-dependent expression
Depositing lab: Douglas Kim & GENIE Project. Depositing organization: HHMI, Janelia Research Campus. Publication: High-performance calcium sensors for imaging activity in neuronal populations and microcompartments. Dana H, Sun Y, Mohar B, Hulse BK, Kerlin AM, Hasseman JP, Tsegaye G, Tsang A, Wong A, Patel R, Macklin JJ, Chen Y, Konnerth A, Jayaraman V, Looger LL, Schreiter ER, Svoboda K, Kim DS. Nat Methods. 2019 Jul;16(7):649-657. doi: 10.1038/s41592-019-0435-6. Epub 2019 Jun 17. PubMed 31209382.
Backbone
  Vector backbone: AAV-Syn-FLEX
  Backbone manufacturer: Scott Sternson
  Backbone size w/o insert (bp): 4894
  Total vector size (bp): 6247
  Vector type: Mammalian Expression, AAV, Cre/Lox
Growth in bacteria
  Bacterial resistance: Ampicillin, 100 μg/mL
  Growth temperature: 30°C
  Growth strain: NEB Stable
  Copy number: Low Copy
Gene/Insert
  Gene/Insert name: jGCaMP7c variant 1513 (alt names: GCaMP3-L59Q E60P T302L R303P M378G K379S D380Y T381R R392G T412N; GCaMP3 variant 1513; Janelia GCaMP7)
  Species: R. norvegicus (rat), G. gallus (chicken); A. victoria (jellyfish)
  Insert size (bp): 1353
  Promoter: Synapsin
  Tag / fusion protein: T7 epitope, Xpress tag, 6xHis
  Cloning method: Restriction Enzyme; 5′ cloning site BsmBI (destroyed during cloning); 3′ cloning site BsmBI (destroyed during cloning)
  Sequencing primers: 5′ ACCACGCGAGGCGCGAGATAG
Terms and licenses: Academic/Nonprofit Terms; Industry Terms: Not Available to Industry
How to cite: pGP-AAV-syn-FLEX-jGCaMP7c variant 1513-WPRE was a gift from Douglas Kim & GENIE Project (Addgene plasmid # 105322 ; http://n2t.net/addgene:105322 ; RRID:Addgene_105322) For viral preps, please replace (Addgene plasmid # 105322) in the above sentence with: (Addgene viral prep # 105322-AAV1)
