[The description below was written by a language model from this plasmid's Addgene catalogue record and the feature table of its GenBank file.]
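Description:
pGP-AAV-syn-FLEX-jGCaMP7c variant 1513-WPRE is an AAV transfer plasmid built on the AAV-Syn-FLEX backbone for Cre-dependent, neuron-specific expression of the genetically encoded calcium indicator jGCaMP7c. The expression cassette lies between two AAV2 inverted terminal repeats, which allow the intervening DNA to be packaged into recombinant AAV particles. Outside the ITRs, the bacterial backbone carries a ColE1/pUC-type origin, an f1 origin and a beta-lactamase gene for ampicillin selection. The catalogue lists the plasmid as low copy even though the origin is annotated as a high-copy type. It also names a recombination-deficient growth strain, consistent with the instability typical of ITR-containing plasmids.

The payload is driven by the human synapsin I promoter, which restricts expression to neurons. Downstream, the sensor coding sequence sits in reverse orientation, flanked by pairs of oppositely oriented lox2272 and loxP sites (a FLEX/DIO switch). Without Cre the open reading frame is antisense to the promoter and is not translated. Cre inverts the cassette and then excises one site of each pair, locking it in the sense orientation. The insert is a GCaMP3-derived variant combining a circularly permuted GFP from jellyfish, calmodulin, and the calmodulin-binding peptide from chicken smooth muscle myosin light chain kinase. It has an N-terminal leader containing 6xHis, T7 and Xpress tags. A WPRE and an SV40 polyadenylation signal follow to enhance transcript stability and processing.

The construct is used to produce AAV for imaging calcium activity in Cre-defined neuronal populations. The held sequence record is 5,933 bp, whereas the catalogue states a total size of 6,247 bp; the record does not explain the difference.
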