LOCUS       Exported 5933 bp ds-DNA circular SYN 12-MAY-2021
DEFINITION  AAV-mediated expression of ultrasensitive protein calcium sensor
            under the Syn promoter, Cre-dependent expression.
ACCESSION   .
VERSION     .
KEYWORDS    pGP-AAV-syn-FLEX-jGCaMP7c variant 1513-WPRE
SOURCE      synthetic DNA construct
  ORGANISM  synthetic DNA construct
REFERENCE   1 (bases 1 to 5933)
  AUTHORS   Dana H, Sun Y, Mohar B, Hulse BK, Kerlin AM, Hasseman JP, Tsegaye G,
            Tsang A, Wong A, Patel R, Macklin JJ, Chen Y, Konnerth A, Jayaraman
            V, Looger LL, Schreiter ER, Svoboda K, Kim DS
  TITLE     High-performance calcium sensors for imaging activity in neuronal
            populations and microcompartments.
  JOURNAL   Nat Methods. 2019 Jul;16(7):649-657. doi: 10.1038/s41592-019-0435-6.
            Epub 2019 Jun 17.
  PUBMED    31209382
REFERENCE   2 (bases 1 to 5933)
  AUTHORS   .
  TITLE     Direct Submission
  JOURNAL   Exported May 12, 2021 from SnapGene Server 1.1.58
            http://www.snapgene.com
FEATURES             Location/Qualifiers
     source          1..5933
                     /organism="synthetic DNA construct"
                     /mol_type="other DNA"
     repeat_region   45..174
                     /label=AAV2 ITR
     promoter        256..703
                     /label=hSyn promoter
                     /note="human synapsin I promoter; confers neuron-specific
                     expression (Kugler et al., 2003)"
     protein_bind    complement(733..766)
                     /label=lox2272
                     /bound_moiety="Cre recombinase"
                     /note="Cre-mediated recombination occurs in the 8-bp core
                     sequence (GGATACTT). lox2272 sites are compatible with each
                     other, but incompatible with loxP or loxN sites (Lee and
                     Saito, 1988)."
     protein_bind    complement(829..862)
                     /label=loxP
                     /bound_moiety="Cre recombinase"
                     /note="Cre-mediated recombination occurs in the 8-bp core
                     sequence (GCATACAT)."
     primer_bind     1432..1451
                     /label=EXFP-R
                     /note="For distinguishing EGFP variants, reverse primer"
     primer_bind     1691..1712
                     /label=EGFP-N
                     /note="EGFP, reverse primer"
     primer_bind     complement(1818..1839)
                     /label=EGFP-C
                     /note="EGFP, forward primer"
     CDS             complement(2052..2108)
                     /codon_start=1
                     /product="calmodulin-binding peptide from avian smooth
                     muscle myosin light chain kinase"
                     /label=calmodulin-binding peptide
                     /translation="RRKWNKTGHAVRAIGRLSS"
     regulatory      2120..2129
                     /regulatory_class="other"
                     /note="vertebrate consensus sequence for strong initiation
                     of translation (Kozak, 1987)"
     CDS             complement(2136..2159)
                     /codon_start=1
                     /product="Xpress(TM) epitope tag, including an enterokinase
                     recognition and cleavage site"
                     /label=Xpress(TM) tag
                     /translation="DLYDDDDK"
     CDS             complement(2163..2195)
                     /codon_start=1
                     /product="leader peptide from bacteriophage T7 gene 10"
                     /label=T7 tag (gene 10 leader)
                     /note="promotes efficient translation in E. coli"
                     /translation="MASMTGGQQMG"
     CDS             complement(2199..2216)
                     /codon_start=1
                     /product="6xHis affinity tag"
                     /label=6xHis
                     /translation="HHHHHH"
     regulatory      2222..2231
                     /regulatory_class="other"
                     /note="vertebrate consensus sequence for strong initiation
                     of translation (Kozak, 1987)"
     protein_bind    2242..2275
                     /label=lox2272
                     /bound_moiety="Cre recombinase"
                     /note="Cre-mediated recombination occurs in the 8-bp core
                     sequence (GGATACTT). lox2272 sites are compatible with each
                     other, but incompatible with loxP or loxN sites (Lee and
                     Saito, 1988)."
     protein_bind    2346..2379
                     /label=loxP
                     /bound_moiety="Cre recombinase"
                     /note="Cre-mediated recombination occurs in the 8-bp core
                     sequence (GCATACAT)."
     misc_feature    2421..3009
                     /label=WPRE
                     /note="woodchuck hepatitis virus posttranscriptional
                     regulatory element"
     primer_bind     complement(2474..2494)
                     /label=WPRE-R
                     /note="WPRE, reverse primer"
     CDS             complement(2892..2903)
                     /codon_start=1
                     /product="Factor Xa recognition and cleavage site"
                     /label=Factor Xa site
                     /translation="IEGR"
     polyA_signal    3052..3173
                     /label=SV40 poly(A) signal
                     /note="SV40 polyadenylation signal"
     primer_bind     complement(3063..3082)
                     /label=EBV-rev
                     /note="SV40 polyA terminator, reverse primer"
     primer_bind     3117..3136
                     /label=SV40pA-R
                     /note="SV40 polyA, reverse primer"
     repeat_region   3335..3464
                     /label=AAV2 ITR
     primer_bind     complement(3530..3547)
                     /label=L4440
                     /note="L4440 vector, forward primer"
     rep_origin      complement(3701..4289)
                     /direction=LEFT
                     /label=ori
                     /note="high-copy-number ColE1/pMB1/pBR322/pUC origin of
                     replication"
     primer_bind     complement(3781..3800)
                     /label=pBR322ori-F
                     /note="pBR322 origin, forward primer"
     CDS             complement(4460..5320)
                     /codon_start=1
                     /gene="bla"
                     /product="beta-lactamase"
                     /label=AmpR
                     /note="confers resistance to ampicillin, carbenicillin, and
                     related antibiotics"
                     /translation="MSIQHFRVALIPFFAAFCLPVFAHPETLVKVKDAEDQLGARVGYI
                     ELDLNSGKILESFRPEERFPMMSTFKVLLCGAVLSRIDAGQEQLGRRIHYSQNDLVEYS
                     PVTEKHLTDGMTVRELCSAAITMSDNTAANLLLTTIGGPKELTAFLHNMGDHVTRLDRW
                     EPELNEAIPNDERDTTMPVAMATTLRKLLTGELLTLASRQQLIDWMEADKVAGPLLRSA
                     LPAGWFIADKSGAGERGSRGIIAALGPDGKPSRIVVIYTTGSQATMDERNRQIAEIGAS
                     LIKHW"
     primer_bind     5083..5102
                     /label=Amp-R
                     /note="Ampicillin resistance gene, reverse primer"
     promoter        complement(5321..5425)
                     /gene="bla"
                     /label=AmpR promoter
     rep_origin      complement(5451..5906)
                     /direction=LEFT
                     /label=f1 ori
                     /note="f1 bacteriophage origin of replication; arrow
                     indicates direction of (+) strand synthesis"
     primer_bind     complement(5588..5609)
                     /label=F1ori-F
                     /note="F1 origin, forward primer"
     primer_bind     5800..5819
                     /label=F1ori-R
                     /note="F1 origin, reverse primer"
ORIGIN
        1 gttgggaagg gcgatcggtg cgggcctctt cgctattacg ccagctgcgc gctcgctcgc
       61 tcactgaggc cgcccgggca aagcccgggc gtcgggcgac ctttggtcgc ccggcctcag
      121 tgagcgagcg agcgcgcaga gagggagtgg ccaactccat cactaggggt tccttgtagt
      181 taatgattaa cccgccatgc tacttatcta cgtagccatg ctctaggaag atctctgcag
      241 agggccctgc gtatgagtgc aagtgggttt taggaccagg atgaggcggg gtgggggtgc
      301 ctacctgacg accgaccccg acccactgga caagcaccca acccccattc cccaaattgc
      361 gcatccccta tcagagaggg ggaggggaaa caggatgcgg cgaggcgcgt gcgcactgcc
      421 agcttcagca ccgcggacag tgccttcgcc cccgcctggc ggcgcgcgcc accgccgcct
      481 cagcactgaa ggcgcgctga cgtcactcgc cggtcccccg caaactcccc ttcccggcca
      541 ccttggtcgc gtccgcgccg ccgccggccc agccggaccg caccacgcga ggcgcgagat
      601 aggggggcac gggcgcgacc atctgcgctg cggcgccggc gactcagcgc tgcctcagtc
      661 tgcggtgggc agcggaggag tcgtgtcgtg cctgagagcg cagtcgaatt caagctgcta
      721 gcaaggatcc ccataacttc gtataaagta tcctatacga agttatatca aaataggaag
      781 accaatgctt caccatcgac ccgaattgcc aagcatcacc atcgacccat aacttcgtat
      841 aatgtatgct atacgaagtt atactagagc tttcacttcg ctgtcatcat ttgtacaaac
      901 tcttcgtagt ttacctgacc atccccatcg atgtctgctt ccctgatcat ttcatcaacc
      961 tcttcatctg ttaacttctc tccaaggttg ttcatcacgt ggcgaagctc tgctgcactg
     1021 atgtagccat tgccatcctt atcaaacaca ccgaacgctt ctctaatttc ttcttcactg
     1081 tccctgtagc tcccttttct tgccatcatt gtcaggaact cagggaagtc gattgtgccg
     1141 tcaccgtcgg catctacttc attgatcatg tcctgcagct ctgcttctgt ggggttctgc
     1201 cccagagaac gcatcaccgt ccccagctcc ttggttgtta ttgtcccatc cccgtccttg
     1261 tcaaataggg agaaagcctc tttaaattct gcgatctgct cttcagtcag ttggtcagga
     1321 aggttgtact ccagcttgtg ccccaggatg ttgccgtcct ccttgaagtc gatgcccttc
     1381 agctcgatgc ggttcaccag ggtgtcgccc tcgaacttca cctcggcgcg ggtcttgtag
     1441 ttgccgtcgt ccttgaagaa gatggtgcgc tcctggatgt agccttcggg catggcggac
     1501 ttgaagaagt cgtgctgctt catgtggtcg gggtagcggc tgaagcactg cacgccgtag
     1561 gtcagggtgg tcacgagggt gggccagggc acgggcagct tgccggtggt gcagatgaac
     1621 ttcagggtca gcttgccgta ggtggcatcg ccctcaccct cgccggacac gctgaacttg
     1681 tggccgttta cgtcgccgtc cagctcgacc aggatgggca ccaccccggt gaacagctcc
     1741 tcgcccttgc tcaccatgct ccctccggta ccgcccttgt acagctcgtc catgccgaga
     1801 gtgatcccgg cggcggtcac gaactccagc aggaccatgt gatcgcgctt ctcgttgggg
     1861 tctttcgaaa gtttggactg cacgctcagg tagtggttgt cgggcagcag cacggggccg
     1921 tcgccgatgg gggtgttctg ctggtagtgg taggcgagct gcacgccgcc gtcctcgatg
     1981 ttgtggcgga tcttgaagtt cgccttgatg ccgttcttct gcttgtcggc cttgatatag
     2041 acgttaggct gtgagctcag ccgacctata gctctgactg cgtgacctgt cttattccac
     2101 ttacgacgtg atgagtcgac catggtggcg agatccttat cgtcatcgtc gtacagatcc
     2161 cgacccattt gctgtccacc agtcatgcta gccataccat gatgatgatg atgatgagaa
     2221 cccatggtgg cggatcctag tataacttcg tataggatac tttatacgaa gttatcattg
     2281 ggattcttcc tattttgatc caagcatcac catcgaccct ctagtccaga tctcaccatc
     2341 gacccataac ttcgtatagc atacattata cgaagttatg tccctcgaag aggttcgaat
     2401 tcgatatcaa gcttatcgat aatcaacctc tggattacaa aatttgtgaa agattgactg
     2461 gtattcttaa ctatgttgct ccttttacgc tatgtggata cgctgcttta atgcctttgt
     2521 atcatgctat tgcttcccgt atggctttca ttttctcctc cttgtataaa tcctggttgc
     2581 tgtctcttta tgaggagttg tggcccgttg tcaggcaacg tggcgtggtg tgcactgtgt
     2641 ttgctgacgc aacccccact ggttggggca ttgccaccac ctgtcagctc ctttccggga
     2701 ctttcgcttt ccccctccct attgccacgg cggaactcat cgccgcctgc cttgcccgct
     2761 gctggacagg ggctcggctg ttgggcactg acaattccgt ggtgttgtcg gggaaatcat
     2821 cgtcctttcc ttggctgctc gcctgtgttg ccacctggat tctgcgcggg acgtccttct
     2881 gctacgtccc ttcggccctc aatccagcgg accttccttc ccgcggcctg ctgccggctc
     2941 tgcggcctct tccgcgtctt cgccttcgcc ctcagacgag tcggatctcc ctttgggccg
     3001 cctccccgca tcgataccgt cgacccgggc ggccgcttcg agcagacatg ataagataca
     3061 ttgatgagtt tggacaaacc acaactagaa tgcagtgaaa aaaatgcttt atttgtgaaa
     3121 tttgtgatgc tattgcttta tttgtaacca ttataagctg caataaacaa gttaacaaca
     3181 acaattgcat tcattttatg tttcaggttc agggggagat gtgggaggtt ttttaaagca
     3241 agtaaaacct ctacaaatgt ggtaaaatcg ataaggatct tcctagagca tggctacgta
     3301 gataagtagc atggcgggtt aatcattaac tacaaggaac ccctagtgat ggagttggcc
     3361 actccctctc tgcgcgctcg ctcgctcact gaggccgggc gaccaaaggt cgcccgacgc
     3421 ccgggctttg cccgggcggc ctcagtgagc gagcgagcgc gcagctgcat taatgaatcg
     3481 gccaacgcgc ggggagaggc ggtttgcgta ttgggcgctc ttccgcttcc tcgctcactg
     3541 actcgctgcg ctcggtcgtt cggctgcggc gagcggtatc agctcactca aaggcggtaa
     3601 tacggttatc cacagaatca ggggataacg caggaaagaa catgtgagca aaaggccagc
     3661 aaaaggccag gaaccgtaaa aaggccgcgt tgctggcgtt tttccatagg ctccgccccc
     3721 ctgacgagca tcacaaaaat cgacgctcaa gtcagaggtg gcgaaacccg acaggactat
     3781 aaagatacca ggcgtttccc cctggaagct ccctcgtgcg ctctcctgtt ccgaccctgc
     3841 cgcttaccgg atacctgtcc gcctttctcc cttcgggaag cgtggcgctt tctcatagct
     3901 cacgctgtag gtatctcagt tcggtgtagg tcgttcgctc caagctgggc tgtgtgcacg
     3961 aaccccccgt tcagcccgac cgctgcgcct tatccggtaa ctatcgtctt gagtccaacc
     4021 cggtaagaca cgacttatcg ccactggcag cagccactgg taacaggatt agcagagcga
     4081 ggtatgtagg cggtgctaca gagttcttga agtggtggcc taactacggc tacactagaa
     4141 gaacagtatt tggtatctgc gctctgctga agccagttac cttcggaaaa agagttggta
     4201 gctcttgatc cggcaaacaa accaccgctg gtagcggtgg tttttttgtt tgcaagcagc
     4261 agattacgcg cagaaaaaaa ggatctcaag aagatccttt gatcttttct acggggtctg
     4321 acgctcagtg gaacgaaaac tcacgttaag ggattttggt catgagatta tcaaaaagga
     4381 tcttcaccta gatcctttta aattaaaaat gaagttttaa atcaatctaa agtatatatg
     4441 agtaaacttg gtctgacagt taccaatgct taatcagtga ggcacctatc tcagcgatct
     4501 gtctatttcg ttcatccata gttgcctgac tccccgtcgt gtagataact acgatacggg
     4561 agggcttacc atctggcccc agtgctgcaa tgataccgcg agacccacgc tcaccggctc
     4621 cagatttatc agcaataaac cagccagccg gaagggccga gcgcagaagt ggtcctgcaa
     4681 ctttatccgc ctccatccag tctattaatt gttgccggga agctagagta agtagttcgc
     4741 cagttaatag tttgcgcaac gttgttgcca ttgctacagg catcgtggtg tcacgctcgt
     4801 cgtttggtat ggcttcattc agctccggtt cccaacgatc aaggcgagtt acatgatccc
     4861 ccatgttgtg caaaaaagcg gttagctcct tcggtcctcc gatcgttgtc agaagtaagt
     4921 tggccgcagt gttatcactc atggttatgg cagcactgca taattctctt actgtcatgc
     4981 catccgtaag atgcttttct gtgactggtg agtactcaac caagtcattc tgagaatagt
     5041 gtatgcggcg accgagttgc tcttgcccgg cgtcaatacg ggataatacc gcgccacata
     5101 gcagaacttt aaaagtgctc atcattggaa aacgttcttc ggggcgaaaa ctctcaagga
     5161 tcttaccgct gttgagatcc agttcgatgt aacccactcg tgcacccaac tgatcttcag
     5221 catcttttac tttcaccagc gtttctgggt gagcaaaaac aggaaggcaa aatgccgcaa
     5281 aaaagggaat aagggcgaca cggaaatgtt gaatactcat actcttcctt tttcaatatt
     5341 attgaagcat ttatcagggt tattgtctca tgagcggata catatttgaa tgtatttaga
     5401 aaaataaaca aataggggtt ccgcgcacat ttccccgaaa agtgccacct aaattgtaag
     5461 cgttaatatt ttgttaaaat tcgcgttaaa tttttgttaa atcagctcat tttttaacca
     5521 ataggccgaa atcggcaaaa tcccttataa atcaaaagaa tagaccgaga tagggttgag
     5581 tgttgttcca gtttggaaca agagtccact attaaagaac gtggactcca acgtcaaagg
     5641 nnnnnnnnnn nnnnnnnnnn nnnnnnnnnn nnnnnnnnnn nnnnnnnnnt nnnnnnnnnn
     5701 nnnnnnnnnn nnnnnnnnnn nnnnnnnnnn nnnnnnnnnn nnnnnnnnnn nnnnnnnnnn
     5761 nnnnnnnnnn nnnnnnnnnn ngnnnnnnnn nnnnnnnnnn nnnnnnnnnn nnnnnnnnnn
     5821 nnnnnnnnnn nnnnnnnnnn nnnnnnnnnn nnnnnnnnnn nnnnnnnnnn nnnnnnnnnn
     5881 nnnnnnnnnn nnnnnnnnnn nnnnnnccca ttcgccattc aggctgcgca act
//
