>Addgene plasmid #105322 | pGP-AAV-syn-FLEX-jGCaMP7c variant 1513-WPRE | depositor partial sequence | sequence record 199524 | CDS
ATGGGTTCTCATCATCATCATCATCATGGTATGGCTAGCATGACTGGTGGACAGCAAATGGGTCGGGATC
TGTACGACGATGACGATAAGGATCTCGCCACCATGGTCGACTCATCACGTCGTAAGTGGAATAAGACAGG
TCACGCAGTCAGAGCTATAGGTCGGCTGAGCTCACAGCCTAACGTCTATATCAAGGCCGACAAGCAGAAG
AACGGCATCAAGGCGAACTTCAAGATCCGCCACAACATCGAGGACGGCGGCGTGCAGCTCGCCTACCACT
ACCAGCAGAACACCCCCATCGGCGACGGCCCCGTGCTGCTGCCCGACAACCACTACCTGAGCGTGCAGTC
CAAACTTTCGAAAGACCCCAACGAGAAGCGCGATCACATGGTCCTGCTGGAGTTCGTGACCGCCGCCGGG
ATCACTCTCGGCATGGACGAGCTGTACAAGGGCGGTACCGGAGGGAGCATGGTGAGCAAGGGCGAGGAGC
TGTTCACCGGGGTGGTGCCCATCCTGGTCGAGCTGGACGGCGACGTAAACGGCCACAAGTTCAGCGTGTC
CGGCGAGGGTGAGGGCGATGCCACCTACGGCAAGCTGACCCTGAAGTTCATCTGCACCACCGGCAAGCTG
CCCGTGCCCTGGCCCACCCTCGTGACCACCCTGACCTACGGCGTGCAGTGCTTCAGCCGCTACCCCGACC
ACATGAAGCAGCACGACTTCTTCAAGTCCGCCATGCCCGAAGGCTACATCCAGGAGCGCACCATCTTCTT
CAAGGACGACGGCAACTACAAGACCCGCGCCGAGGTGAAGTTCGAGGGCGACACCCTGGTGAACCGCATC
GAGCTGAAGGGCATCGACTTCAAGGAGGACGGCAACATCCTGGGGCACAAGCTGGAGTACAACCTTCCTG
ACCAACTGACTGAAGAGCAGATCGCAGAATTTAAAGAGGCTTTCTCCCTATTTGACAAGGACGGGGATGG
GACAATAACAACCAAGGAGCTGGGGACGGTGATGCGTTCTCTGGGGCAGAACCCCACAGAAGCAGAGCTG
CAGGACATGATCAATGAAGTAGATGCCGACGGTGACGGCACAATCGACTTCCCTGAGTTCCTGACAATGA
TGGCAAGAAAAGGGAGCTACAGGGACAGTGAAGAAGAAATTAGAGAAGCGTTCGGTGTGTTTGATAAGGA
TGGCAATGGCTACATCAGTGCAGCAGAGCTTCGCCACGTGATGAACAACCTTGGAGAGAAGTTAACAGAT
GAAGAGGTTGATGAAATGATCAGGGAAGCAGACATCGATGGGGATGGTCAGGTAAACTACGAAGAGTTTG
TACAAATGATGACAGCGAAGTGA
